>Addgene plasmid #71051 | pFOSGE_COF4H06 | depositor partial sequence | sequence record 126993 | insert
ATGAAGGGCATCTGCGGTGAGCAGCTCAACAATTGCATGCTCCTGGGCGACTGTGAGAATAGTGAACATG
GCACAGAACTGCCCGGTGATTTTATCGGGGAGCCAGTGGAAACGGAGTCCGGAGGCGGAATGGGCGGTAG
TCTGGCCCTAGCCGCCCGTCGTATCCGAAGCCGCCAGGTGCACAGCATGGCCGTGCGAACGGGTAGTGCG
TATGATACCCTGGAGCGACCATATCGGCATGATAAATGTCGTGGTCGTTGGGCCAAATCGGCGGACTTTT
ACTTTGCCAGCTGCACACATGCCTTCAGTTCGCTGATCTTTTCGGAGCTCTCCACCTTTGGAATACTTCA
TGGCGGTTGGCTTTTGTTTATAATCGCCTACCTGATGGGAATGCTATTTTACTCGCTGCCAATATTTTTG
ATCCAAGCCTTTTTGGGACAGTTTTCAAGTTCTGGAACCATATCAGCATTTCGCGTGGCGCCAATATTTA
AAGGCATTGGCTACGCCATTCTGCTCCTCAATCTGGGAACGCTCACCTATTACTGTATAGCAGCTGTAGT
GCCCCTCATATATACCGTGAATTCAATACACCCAGTGATACCCTGGATGAGTTGCAACAATAGTTGGAAT
ACCCAGGAGTGTTCTTTGCACGAGAACTACGACGTCGATGACTATAGAGTTGATCCTCATTCCACGGTAG
AGTTTTTCAGATCGATGATTGCCTCTACTGCAAAAGGTTCCACTTCCATGAGCATATCGTGGTCCATGCT
CATAGGCGTTTTATCAATTTGGCTGGTGGTTCTGGCCCTGCTGCTCAAGCCAGTTGCTTTTATTGGGAAA
GTTCTGCGATGTTCATGCGTGCTGATGTTCGGCTTCTTCGTCGCTGTTTTCTTGTACTTACTTATTCACG
AGCAAGTCACGTTTGATACCCTGCATTATTATTGGATGCCCCAGTTGGATAGCTTTGACAGCATTTTGGC
AACGGCTCGCACCGCCCTCCTGATGGCCGGCGGAGCCTTGGGGCCCGGTTGGGGCAGTATCATAACCTTG
TCTAGCTACAACAACTTTCGCAGAGATGCCGAAAGACTGAGTATCTGGGTGTGCCTTACTCATATTACCA
TTGGGTTAATGGGACTGCTCTGCTGCAATGTGGCCCACGATCACTTTGAGGATCACGTTGGTATGATGCC
ATTACATGTGGATGAGAAGCATCATATGCAGTTCCTGTATCTTTGCTTCTCATACTTGTTTGGACGTTTT
ACGACGACTCCAAATCTCTGGGCATTTCTGTTCTTTGGCATGATATTTTTATCAGAACTATGTGCCTTGA
TCATCCAAATGATGTCCGTTATTACTGCCTTGTTCGATGAGTTCGAGACATTGCTTTCAAGAAGAATTTT
GGTAATTTCATCGCTAGTCTTCTGCCTCACAGCCTCCTCTGTATATTTTTGTACTCAGTTGGGCTTTAGT
CAGCTGACTCAGCTGCCAAATTTGGCAGTGTTTACACACTTGCTTATTTCGGGAATCCTTGTGCTGATGA
CCACTTGGGTTTATGGACGCGTTCGTTTCCAGTGCGACTTGCAGTTTATGTTAGGCAAAACGATCTCAAG
TTTCAAAATTTTCTTTATACGCTTTGCCACGCCCATTTTTCTGGGACTGTGTCTGTTTCAACTAACCTAT
TTATTTACGCGTGATCGCATACACGATGTCCTGATTTATGTGAGTCAGGGCTTGATTCTCCTAACGGCCA
TATCTTATATGGTTTACAAGGTATGTCGGACGAATGGCGATTGGCGCCAGCGATTGCAACAGTGCCTCGC
ACCACATGACTGGCATCCGGTGGATGCGGACAACCGGCGATTCTACGAGGAAATCATGGGCATCTCGGAG
ATGCTGGTTATAGATGCCAATGCCAACACCACA
