>Addgene plasmid #71051 | pFOSGE_COF4H06 | addgene partial sequence | sequence record 131580 | M13-F20 5'-TGTAAAACGACGGCCAGT-3'
ATTTTGACTGATAGTGACCTGTTCGTTGCAACAAATTGATGAGCAATGCTTTTTTATAATGCCAACTTTG
TACAAAAAAGCAGGCTTCATGAAGGGCATCTGCGGTGAGCAGCTCAACAATTGCATGCTCCTGGGCGACT
GTGAGAATAGTGAACATGGCACAGAACTGCCCGGTGATTTTATCGGGGAGCCAGTGGAAACGGAGTCCGG
AGGCGGAATGGGCGGTAGTCTGGCCCTAGCCGCCCGTCGTATCCGAAGCCGCCAGGTGCACAGCATGGCC
GTGCGAACGGGTAGTGCGTATGATACCCTGGAGCGACCATATCGGCATGATAAATGTCGTGGTCGTTGGG
CCAAATCGGCGGACTTTTACTTTGCCAGCTGCACACATGCCTTCAGTTCGCTGATCTTTTCGGAGCTCTC
CACCTTTGGAATACTTCATGGCGGTTGGCTTTTGTTTATAATCGCCTACCTGATGGGAATGCTATTTTAC
TCGCTGCCAATATTTTTGATCCAAGCCTTTTTGGGACAGTTTTCAAGTTCTGGAACCATATCAGCATTTC
GCGTGGCGCCAATATTTAAAGGCATTGGCTACGCCATTCTGCTCCTCAATCTGGGAACGCTCACCTATTA
CTGTATAGCAGCTGTAGTGCCCCTCATATATACCGTGAATTCAATACACCCAGTGATACCCTGGATGAGT
TGCAACAATAGTTGGAATACCCAGGAGTGTTCTTTGCACGAGAACTACGACGTCGATGACTATAGAGTTG
ATCCTCATTCCACGGTAGAGTTTTT
