>Addgene plasmid #71051 | pFOSGE_COF4H06 | addgene partial sequence | sequence record 131581 | M13-Rev 5'-CAGGAAACAGCTATGACC-3'
ATTTTATTTTGACTGATAGTGACCTGTTCGTTGCAACAAATTGATAAGCAATGCTTTCTTATAATGCCAA
CTTTGTACAAGAAAGCTGGGTCTGTGGTGTTGGCATTGGCATCTATAACCAGCATCTCCGAGATGCCCAT
GATTTCCTCGTAGAATCGCCGGTTGTCCGCATCCACCGGATGCCAGTCATGTGGTGCGAGGCACTGTTGC
AATCGCTGGCGCCAATCGCCATTCGTCCGACATACCTTGTAAACCATATAAGATATGGCCGTTAGGAGAA
TCAAGCCCTGACTCACATAAATCAGGACATCGTGTATGCGATCACGCGTAAATAAATAGGTTAGTTGAAA
CAGACACAGTCCCAGAAAAATGGGCGTGGCAAAGCGTATAAAGAAAATTTTGAAACTTGAGATCGTTTTG
CCTAACATAAACTGCAAGTCGCACTGGAAACGAACGCGTCCATAAACCCAAGTGGTCATCAGCACAAGGA
TTCCCGAAATAAGCAAGTGTGTAAACACTGCCAAATTTGGCAGCTGAGTCAGCTGACTAAAGCCCAACTG
