[The description below was written by a language model from this plasmid's Addgene catalogue record.]
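Description:
pFOSGE_COF4H06 is a Gateway entry clone built on the commercial pDONR221 donor backbone, carrying the Drosophila melanogaster gene CG13796 (transcript FBtr0079503) as an insert of about 1.9 kb. It is a high-copy plasmid propagated in standard E. coli cloning strains under kanamycin selection. The insert was introduced by Gateway cloning. In the usual pDONR221 workflow, an attB-flanked fragment recombines with the donor vector, displacing its counter-selection cassette and leaving the insert flanked by attL sites. No feature table accompanies the record, however, so the exact site configuration, reading frame and presence or absence of a stop codon are not stated. M13 forward and reverse primer sites on either side of the cloning region allow the insert to be verified by sequencing.

As an entry clone, the plasmid is not expected to express its insert: the record lists no promoter, tag or reporter associated with it. It serves instead as a shuttle, from which CG13796 can be moved by LR recombination into any compatible Gateway destination vector. The destination vector then provides the promoter, fusion partners and host-specific elements. The associated publication examines transcriptional regulators and their context-dependent regulatory functions, which suggests that this clone belongs to a larger collection of fly factor coding sequences prepared for systematic transfer into expression vectors for functional assays. The record does not specify which destination vectors or assays were used with this particular clone.
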