Addgene plasmid #71051: pFOSGE_COF4H06
Purpose: Gateway entry clone
Depositing lab: Alexander Stark. Depositing organization: Research Institute of Molecular Pathology (IMP). Publication: Transcriptional regulators form diverse groups with context-dependent regulatory functions. Stampfel G, Kazmar T, Frank O, Wienerroither S, Reiter F, Stark A. Nature. 2015 Nov 9. doi: 10.1038/nature15545. PubMed 26550828.
Backbone
  Vector backbone: pDONR221
  Backbone manufacturer: Invitrogen
  Backbone size w/o insert (bp): 4762
  Vector type: Gateway entry vector
Growth in bacteria
  Bacterial resistance: Kanamycin, 50 μg/mL
  Growth temperature: 37°C
  Growth strain: DH5alpha
  Copy number: High Copy
Gene/Insert
  Gene/Insert name: CG13796 (alt names: FBgn0031939; CG13796, FBtr0079503)
  Species: D. melanogaster (fly)
  Insert size (bp): 1923
  Entrez Gene: CG13796 (a.k.a. Dmel_CG13796, CG13796-PA, CG18590, CT42497, Dmel\CG13796)
  Cloning method: Gateway Cloning
  Sequencing primers: 5′ M13-F20; 3′ M13R
Terms and licenses: Academic/Nonprofit Terms; Industry Terms: Not Available to Industry
How to cite: pFOSGE_COF4H06 was a gift from Alexander Stark (Addgene plasmid # 71051 ; http://n2t.net/addgene:71051 ; RRID:Addgene_71051)
